>Addgene plasmid #1230 | 6920 pPROEXHsp104b | addgene partial sequence | sequence record 16498 | 1230 with M13/pUC Reverse
CATCACGATTACGATATCCCAACGACCGAAAACCTGTATTTTCAGGGCGCCATGGGATCCGGGATGAACG
ACCAAACGCAATTTACAGAAAGGGCTCTAACGATTTTGACGTTGGCTCAAAAATTGGCTTCGGATCATCA
ACATCCACAATTACAACCTATACATATTCTAGCTGCCTTCATTGAAACGCCAGAAGATGGATCAGTCCCT
TACCTACAGAATCTAATTGAGAAGGGCCGTTACGACTATGATCTTTTCAAGAAAGTGGTTAATAGAAATC
TAGTAAGAATTCCTCAACAGCAACCTGCACCTGCGGAGATAACTCCAAGTTATGCTTTGGGGAAAGTCCT
TCAAGACGCTGCTAAGATTCAAAAACAACAGAAGGACTCATTTATAGCGCAAGACCATATATTGTTTGCT
CTATTCAATGATTCGTCTATTCAGCAAATATTTAAGGAAGCTCAAGTAGATATTGAGGCCATCAAGCAAC
AAGCTCTTGAACTTCGTGGTAACACTAGAATTGACTCTCGTGGCGCTGATACGAACACACCTTTGGAATA
TTTATCAAAGTACGCCATTGATATGACTGAGCAGGCTCGTCAAGGTAAACTTGACCCTGTCATCGGCCGT
GAAGAAGAAATAAGAAGCACTATTAGAGTTTTAGCAAGAAGAATTAAGTCCAACCCATGTTTAATTGGTG
AGCCAGGTATCGGTAAGACCGCTATTATTGAAGGTGTTGCTCAAAGAATCATTGACGATGACGTTCCCAC
TATCTTACAAGGCGCTAAATTGTTCAGTCTAGATTTGGCCGCATTAACCGCAGGTGCTAAATACAAAGGT
GATTTCGAAGAAAGATTCAAAGGTGTTTTGAANGAAATCGAAGAATCAAAGACTCTAATTGTGTTATTCA
TTGATGAAATCACATGTTAATGGGTAATGGTAAGGACGACGCTGCTAACATCTTG
