[The description below was written by a language model from this plasmid's Addgene catalogue record.]
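Description:
6920 pPROEXHsp104b is a bacterial expression plasmid built on the commercial pPROEX-HTb backbone and carrying the Saccharomyces cerevisiae HSP104 gene (YLL026W). It is maintained in E. coli as a high-copy plasmid under ampicillin selection. The record does not include a feature table and does not itself name the promoter or origin of replication. The pPROEX-HT series is generally known as a set of IPTG-inducible trc-promoter vectors carrying lacIq, but those details are not confirmed here. The record lists 7596 bp as the backbone size without insert. No total plasmid size is given.

The Hsp104 coding sequence was inserted by restriction cloning between BamHI (5′) and SacI (3′) sites, both of which were preserved. This places it in frame behind the vector-encoded N-terminal histidine tag. The tag is separated from the insert by a TEV protease recognition site, so the recombinant protein can be captured by immobilised metal affinity chromatography and the tag then removed by TEV cleavage, leaving near-native Hsp104.

Hsp104 is a hexameric AAA+ protein disaggregase from yeast that resolubilises aggregated proteins and governs prion propagation. The associated publication examines how Hsp104 catalyses both the formation and the elimination of self-replicating Sup35 prion conformers. This is consistent with use of the plasmid to produce purified recombinant Hsp104 in E. coli for in vitro biochemical studies of prion assembly and disassembly. The record also notes that part of the plasmid was derived from a construct made in another laboratory.
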