Addgene plasmid #1230: 6920 pPROEXHsp104b
Depositing lab: Susan Lindquist. Depositing organization: Whitehead Institute for Biomedical Research. Publication: Hsp104 catalyzes formation and elimination of self-replicating Sup35 prion conformers. Shorter J, Lindquist S. Science 2004 Jun 18;304(5678):1793-7. Epub 2004 May 20. 10.1126/science.1098007 PubMed 15155912.
Backbone
  Vector backbone: pPROEX-HTb
  Backbone manufacturer: Invitrogen
  Backbone size w/o insert (bp): 7596
  Vector type: Bacterial Expression
Growth in bacteria
  Bacterial resistance: Ampicillin, 100 μg/mL
  Growth temperature: 37°C
  Growth strain: DH5alpha
  Copy number: High Copy
Gene/Insert
  Gene/Insert name: Hsp104
  Species: S. cerevisiae (budding yeast)
  Entrez Gene: HSP104 (a.k.a. YLL026W)
  Tag / fusion protein: his tag (tev cleavable) (N terminal on backbone)
  Cloning method: Restriction Enzyme; 5′ cloning site BamH1 (not destroyed); 3′ cloning site Sac1 (not destroyed)
  Sequencing primers: 5′ M13/pUC Reverse
Resource information
  A portion of this plasmid was derived from a plasmid made by: Doug Hattendorf
Terms and licenses: Academic/Nonprofit Terms; Industry Terms: Not Available to Industry
How to cite: 6920 pPROEXHsp104b was a gift from Susan Lindquist (Addgene plasmid # 1230 ; http://n2t.net/addgene:1230 ; RRID:Addgene_1230)
